>Addgene plasmid #80158 | Banshee RunxDN mCherry | addgene full sequence | sequence record 154013 | Addgene assembled full plasmid sequence
AGCCCTTTGTACACCCTAAGCCTCCGCCTCCTCTTCCTCCATCCGCCCCGTCTCTCCCCCTTGAACCTCC
TCGTTCGACCCCGCCTCGATCCTCCCTTTATCCAGCCCTCACTCCTTCTCTAGGCGCCGGAATTAGATCT
CCACCATGGCTTCAGACAGCATTTTTGAGTCATTTCCTTCATATCCACAGTGCTTCATGAGAGATGCCAG
CACGAGCCGCCGCTTCACGCCGCCTTCCACCGCGCTGAGCCCCGGCAAGATGAGCGAGGCGCTGCCGCTG
GGCGCCCCGGATGGCGGCGCCGCCCTGGCCAGCAAGCTGAGGAGCGGCGACCGCAGCATGGTGGAGGTAC
TAGCTGACCACCCTGGCGAGCTAGTGCGCACCGACAGCCCCAACTTCCTCTGCTCCGTGCTACCCACTCA
CTGGCGCTGCAACAAGACCCTGCCCATCGCTTTCAAGGTGGTGGCACTGGGGGACGTCCCGGATGGCACT
CTGGTCACCGTCATGGCAGGCAACGATGAAAACTACTCGGCAGAACTGAGAAATGCTACCGCGGCCATGA
AGAACCAGGTAGCGAGATTCAACGACCTCAGGTTTGTCGGGCGGAGCGGTAGAGGCAAGAGCTTCACTCT
GACCATCACCGTCTTTACAAATCCGCCACAAGTTGCCACCTACCATAGAGCCATCAAAATCACAGTGGAC
GGCCCCCGAGAACCCCGAAGACATCGGCAGAAACTAGATGATCAGACCAAGCCCGGGCTCGAGTACCCAT
ACGACGTCCCAGATTACGCTTGAGAATTCTGCTATACGAAGTTATCCCTCTCCCTCCCCCCCCCCTAACG
TTACTGGCCGAAGCCGCTTGGAATAAGGCCGGTGTGCGTTTGTCTATATGTTATTTTCCACCATATTGCC
GTCTTTTGGCAATGTGAGGGCCCGGAAACCTGGCCCTGTCTTCTTGACGAGCATTCCTAGGGGTCTTTCC
CCTCTCGCCAAAGGAATGCAAGGTCTGTTGAATGTCGTGAAGGAAGCAGTTCCTCTGGAAGCTTCTTGAA
GACAAACAACGTCTGTAGCGACCCTTTGCAGGCAGCGGAACCCCCCACCTGGCGACAGGTGCCTCTGCGG
CCAAAAGCCACGTGTATAAGATACACCTGCAAAGGCGGCACAACCCCAGTGCCACGTTGTGAGTTGGATA
GTTGTGGAAAGAGTCAAATGGCTCTCCTCAAGCGTATTCAACAAGGGGCTGAAGGATGCCCAGAAGGTAC
CCCATTGTATGGGATCTGATCTGGGGCCTCGGTACACATGCTTTACATGTGTTTAGTCGAGGTTAAAAAA
ACGTCTAGGCCCCCCGAACCACGGGGACGTGGTTTTCCTTTGAAGAACACGATGATAATATGGCCACAAC
CATGACTAGTGCCACCATGGTGAGCAAGGGCGAGGAGGATAACATGGCCATCATCAAGGAGTTCATGCGC
TTCAAGGTGCACATGGAGGGCTCCGTGAACGGCCACGAGTTCGAGATCGAGGGCGAGGGCGAGGGCCGCC
CCTACGAGGGCACCCAGACCGCCAAGCTGAAGGTGACCAAGGGTGGCCCCCTGCCCTTCGCCTGGGACAT
CCTGTCCCCTCAGTTCATGTACGGCTCCAAGGCCTACGTGAAGCACCCCGCCGACATCCCCGACTACTTG
AAGCTGTCCTTCCCCGAGGGCTTCAAGTGGGAGCGCGTGATGAACTTCGAGGACGGCGGCGTGGTGACCG
TGACCCAGGACTCCTCCCTGCAGGACGGCGAGTTCATCTACAAGGTGAAGCTGCGCGGCACCAACTTCCC
CTCCGACGGCCCCGTAATGCAGAAGAAGACCATGGGCTGGGAGGCCTCCTCCGAGCGGATGTACCCCGAG
GACGGCGCCCTGAAGGGCGAGATCAAGCAGAGGCTGAAGCTGAAGGACGGCGGCCACTACGACGCTGAGG
TCAAGACCACCTACAAGGCCAAGAAGCCCGTGCAGCTGCCCGGCGCCTACAACGTCAACATCAAGTTGGA
CATCACCTCCCACAACGAGGACTACACCATCGTGGAACAGTACGAACGCGCCGAGGGCCGCCACTCCACC
GGCGGCATGGACGAGCTGTACAAGTAAGCATCGATAAAATAAAAGATTTTATTTAGTCTCCAGAAAAAGG
GGGGAATGAAAGACCCCACCTGTAGGTTTGGCAAGCTAGCTTAAGTAACGCCATTTTGCAAGGCATGGAA
AATACATAACTGAGAATAGAGAAGTTCAGATCAAGGTTAGGAACAGAGAGACAGCAGAATATGGGCCAAA
CAGGATATCTGTGGTAAGCAGTTCCTGCCCCCGGCTCAGGGCCAAGAACAGATGGTCCCCGATGCGGTCC
CGCCCTCAGCAGTTTCTAGAGAACCATCAGATGTTTCCAGGGTGCCCCAAGGACCTGAAATGACCCTGTG
CCTTATTTGAACTAACCAATCAGTTCGCTTCTCGCTTCTGTTCGCGCGCTTCTGCTCCCCGAGCTCAATA
AAAGAGCCCACAACCCCTCACTCGGCGCGCCAGTCCTCCGATAGACTGCGTCGCCCGGGTACCCGTGTAT
CCAATAAACCCTCTTGCAGTTGCATCCGACTTGTGGTCTCGCTGTTCCTTGGGAGGGTCTCCTCTGAGTG
ATTGACTACCCGTCAGCGGGGGTCTTTCATGGGTAACAGTTTCTTGAAGTTGGAGAACAACATTCTGAGG
GTAGGAGTCGAATATTAAGTAATCCTGACTCAATTAGCCACTGTTTTGAATCCACATACTCCAATACTCC
TGAAATAGTTCATTATGGACAGCGCAGAAGAGCTGGGGAGAATTAATTCGTAATCATGGTCATAGCTGTT
TCCTGTGTGAAATTGTTATCCGCTCACAATTCCACACAACATACGAGCCGGAAGCATAAAGTGTAAAGCC
TGGGGTGCCTAATGAGTGAGCTAACTCACATTAATTGCGTTGCGCTCACTGCCCGCTTTCCAGTCGGGAA
ACCTGTCGTGCCAGCTGCATTAATGAATCGGCCAACGCGCGGGGAGAGGCGGTTTGCGTATTGGGCGCTC
TTCCGCTTCCTCGCTCACTGACTCGCTGCGCTCGGTCGTTCGGCTGCGGCGAGCGGTATCAGCTCACTCA
AAGGCGGTAATACGGTTATCCACAGAATCAGGGGATAACGCAGGAAAGAACATGTGAGCAAAAGGCCAGC
AAAAGGCCAGGAACCGTAAAAAGGCCGCGTTGCTGGCGTTTTTCCATAGGCTCCGCCCCCCTGACGAGCA
TCACAAAAATCGACGCTCAAGTCAGAGGTGGCGAAACCCGACAGGACTATAAAGATACCAGGCGTTTCCC
CCTGGAAGCTCCCTCGTGCGCTCTCCTGTTCCGACCCTGCCGCTTACCGGATACCTGTCCGCCTTTCTCC
CTTCGGGAAGCGTGGCGCTTTCTCATAGCTCACGCTGTAGGTATCTCAGTTCGGTGTAGGTCGTTCGCTC
CAAGCTGGGCTGTGTGCACGAACCCCCCGTTCAGCCCGACCGCTGCGCCTTATCCGGTAACTATCGTCTT
GAGTCCAACCCGGTAAGACACGACTTATCGCCACTGGCAGCAGCCACTGGTAACAGGATTAGCAGAGCGA
GGTATGTAGGCGGTGCTACAGAGTTCTTGAAGTGGTGGCCTAACTACGGCTACACTAGAAGGACAGTATT
TGGTATCTGCGCTCTGCTGAAGCCAGTTACCTTCGGAAAAAGAGTTGGTAGCTCTTGATCCGGCAAACAA
ACCACCGCTGGTAGCGGTGGTTTTTTTGTTTGCAAGCAGCAGATTACGCGCAGAAAAAAAGGATCTCAAG
AAGATCCTTTGATCTTTTCTACGGGGTCTGACGCTCAGTGGAACGAAAACTCACGTTAAGGGATTTTGGT
CATGAGATTATCAAAAAGGATCTTCACCTAGATCCTTTTAAATTAAAAATGAAGTTTTAAATCAATCTAA
AGTATATATGAGTAAACTTGGTCTGACAGTTACCAATGCTTAATCAGTGAGGCACCTATCTCAGCGATCT
GTCTATTTCGTTCATCCATAGTTGCCTGACTCCCCGTCGTGTAGATAACTACGATACGGGAGGGCTTACC
ATCTGGCCCCAGTGCTGCAATGATACCGCGAGACCCACGCTCACCGGCTCCAGATTTATCAGCAATAAAC
CAGCCAGCCGGAAGGGCCGAGCGCAGAAGTGGTCCTGCAACTTTATCCGCCTCCATCCAGTCTATTAATT
GTTGCCGGGAAGCTAGAGTAAGTAGTTCGCCAGTTAATAGTTTGCGCAACGTTGTTGCCATTGCTACAGG
CATCGTGGTGTCACGCTCGTCGTTTGGTATGGCTTCATTCAGCTCCGGTTCCCAACGATCAAGGCGAGTT
ACATGATCCCCCATGTTGTGCAAAAAAGCGGTTAGCTCCTTCGGTCCTCCGATCGTTGTCAGAAGTAAGT
TGGCCGCAGTGTTATCACTCATGGTTATGGCAGCACTGCATAATTCTCTTACTGTCATGCCATCCGTAAG
ATGCTTTTCTGTGACTGGTGAGTACTCAACCAAGTCATTCTGAGAATAGTGTATGCGGCGACCGAGTTGC
TCTTGCCCGGCGTCAATACGGGATAATACCGCGCCACATAGCAGAACTTTAAAAGTGCTCATCATTGGAA
AACGTTCTTCGGGGCGAAAACTCTCAAGGATCTTACCGCTGTTGAGATCCAGTTCGATGTAACCCACTCG
TGCACCCAACTGATCTTCAGCATCTTTTACTTTCACCAGCGTTTCTGGGTGAGCAAAAACAGGAAGGCAA
AATGCCGCAAAAAAGGGAATAAGGGCGACACGGAAATGTTGAATACTCATACTCTTCCTTTTTCAATATT
ATTGAAGCATTTATCAGGGTTATTGTCTCATGAGCGGATACATATTTGAATGTATTTAGAAAAATAAACA
AATAGGGGTTCCGCGCACATTTCCCCGAAAAGTGCCACCTGACGTCTAAGAAACCATTATTATCATGACA
TTAACCTATAAAAATAGGCGTATCACGAGGCCCTTTCGTCTCGCGCGTTTCGGTGATGACGGTGAAAACC
TCTGACACATGCAGCTCCCGGAGACGGTCACAGCTTGTCTGTAAGCGGATGCCGGGAGCAGACAAGCCCG
TCAGGGCGCGTCAGCGGGTGTTGGCGGGTGTCGGGGCTGGCTTAACTATGCGGCATCAGAGCAGATTGTA
CTGAGAGTGCACCATATGCGGTGTGAAATACCGCACAGATGCGTAAGGAGAAAATACCGCATCAGGCGCC
ATTCGCCATTCAGGCTGCGCAACTGTTGGGAAGGGCGATCGGTGCGGGCCTCTTCGCTATTACGCCAGCT
GGCGAAAGGGGGATGTGCTGCAAGGCGATTAAGTTGGGTAACGCCAGGGTTTTCCCAGTCACGACGTTGT
AAAACGACGGCGCAAGGAATGGTGCATGCAAGGAGATGGCGCCCAACAGTCCCCCGGCCACGGGGCCTGC
CACCATACCCACGCCGAAACAAGCGCTCATGAGCCCGAAGTGGCGAGCCCGATCTTCCCCATCGGTGATG
TCGGCGATATAGGCGCCAGCAACCGCACCTGTGGCGCCGGTGATGCCGGCCACGATGCGTCCGGCGTAGA
GGCGATTAGTCCAATTTGTTAAAGACAGGATATCAGTGGTCCAGGCTCTAGTTTTGACTCAACAATATCA
CCAGCTGAAGCCTATAGAGTACGAGCCATAGATAAAATAAAAGATTTTATTTAGTCTCCAGAAAAAGGGG
GGAATGAAAGACCCCACCTGTAGGTTTGGCAAGCTAGCTTAAGTAACGCCATTTTGCAAGGCATGGAAAA
TACATAACTGAGAATAGAGAAGTTCAGATCAAGGTTAGGAACAGAGAGACAGCAGAATATGGGCCAAACA
GGATATCTGTGGTAAGCAGTTCCTGCCCCGGCTCAGGGCCAAGAACAGATGGTCCCCAGATGCGGTCCCG
CCCTCAGCAGTTTCTAGAGAACCATCAGATGTTTCCAGGGTGCCCCAAGGACCTGAAATGACCCTGTGCC
TTATTTGAACTAACCAATCAGTTCGCTTCTCGCTTCTGTTCGCGCGCTTCTGCTCCCCGAGCTCAATAAA
AGAGCCCACAACCCCTCACTCGGCGCGCCAGTCCTCCGATAGACTGCGTCGCCCGGGTACCCGTATTCCC
AATAAAGCCTCTTGCTGTTTGCATCCGAATCGTGGACTCGCTGATCCTTGGGAGGGTCTCCTCAGATTGA
TTGACTGCCCACCTCGGGGGTCTTTCATTTGGAGGTTCCACCGAGATTTGGAGACCCCTGCCCAGGGACC
ACCGACCCCCCCGCCGGGAGGTAAGCTGGCCAGCGGTCGTTTCGTGTCTGTCTCTGTCTTTGTGCGTGTT
TGTGCCGGCATCTAATGTTTGCGCCTGCGTCTGTACTAGTTAGCTAACTAGCTCTGTATCTGGCGGACCC
GTGGTGGAACTGACGAGTTCTGAACACCCGGCCGCAACCCTGGGAGACGTCCCAGGGACTTTGGGGGCCG
TTTTTGTGGCCCGACCTGAGGAAGGGAGTCGATGTGGAATCCGACCCCGTCAGGATATGTGGTTCTGGTA
GGAGACGAGAACCTAAAACAGTTCCCGCCTCCGTCTGAATTTTTGCTTTCGGTTTGGAACCGAAGCCGCG
CGTCTTGTCTGCTGCAGCGCTGCAGCATCGTTCTGTGTTGTCTCTGTCTGACTGTGTTTCTGTATTTGTC
TGAAAATTAGGGCCAGACTGTTACCACTCCCTTAAGTTTGACCTTAGGTCACTGGAAAGATGTCGAGCGG
ATCGCTCACAACCAGTCGGTAGATGTCAAGAAGAGACGTTGGGTTACCTTCTGCTCTGCAGAATGGCCAA
CCTTTAACGTCGGATGGCCGCGAGACGGCACCTTTAACCGAGACCTCATCACCCAGGTTAAGATCAAGGT
CTTTTCACCTGGCCCGCATGGACACCCAGACCAGGTCCCCTACATCGTGACCTGGGAAGCCTTGGCTTTT
GACCCCCCTCCCTGGGTCA
Features (pLannotate 1.2.2; 20 found; start..end, strand, type, name):
    203..757     +  CDS            Runx1 (fragment): RUNX1_RAT - Also known as Aml1, Cbfa2. Experimental evidence at protein level: Swiss-Prot protein existence level 1. CBF binds to the core site, 5'-PYGPYGGT-3', of a number of enhancers and promoters, including murine leukemia virus, polyomavirus enhancer, T-cell receptor enhancers, LCK, IL-3 and GM-CSF promoters. The alpha subunit binds DNA and appears to have a role in the development of normal hematopoiesis. Isoform AML-1L interferes with the transactivation activity of RUNX1. Acts synergistically with ELF4 to transactivate the IL-3 promoter and with ELF2 to transactivate the BLK promoter.
    764..790     +  CDS            HA: HA (human influenza hemagglutinin) epitope tag
    816..1401    +  misc_feature   IRES2: internal ribosome entry site (IRES) of the encephalomyocarditis virus (EMCV)
   1417..2124    +  CDS            mCherry: mCherry is a basic (constitutively fluorescent) red fluorescent protein published in 2004, derived from Discosoma sp.. It is reported to be a very rapidly-maturing monomer with low acid sensitivity.
   2176..2690    +  LTR            3' LTR: 3' long terminal repeat from murine embryonic stem cell virus
   2883..2899    -  protein_bind   lac operator: The lac repressor binds to the lac operator to inhibit transcription in E. coli. This inhibition can be relieved by adding lactose or isopropyl-β-D-thiogalactopyranoside (IPTG). lac repressor encoded by lacI
   2907..2937    -  promoter       lac promoter: promoter for the E. coli lac operon
   2952..2973    -  protein_bind   CAP binding site: CAP binding activates transcription in the presence of cAMP. E. coli catabolite activator protein
   2986..3078    -  CDS            lacI (fragment): lac repressor; lacI; The lac repressor binds to the lac operator to inhibit transcription in E. coli. This inhibition can be relieved by adding lactose or isopropyl-β-D-thiogalactopyranoside (IPTG).
   3261..3849    -  rep_origin     ori: high-copy-number ColE1/pMB1/pBR322/pUC origin of replication
   4020..4880    -  CDS            AmpR: β-lactamase; bla; confers resistance to ampicillin, carbenicillin, and related antibiotics
   4881..4985    -  promoter       AmpR promoter: bla
   5080..5115    +  CDS            rop (fragment): Rop protein, which maintains plasmids at low copy number; rop
   5217..5316    +  misc_feature   bom (fragment): basis of mobility region from pBR322
   5322..5471    -  CDS            lacZα (fragment): LacZα fragment of β-galactosidase; lacZ fragment
   5471..5672    -  CDS            TcR (fragment): tetracycline efflux protein; tet; confers resistance to tetracycline
   5673..5771    +  CDS            env (fragment): murine leukemia virus gPr80 envelope polyprotein precursor; env; proteolytically cleaved into gp70SU and p15TM subunits
   5813..6329    +  LTR            5' LTR: 5' long terminal repeat from murine embryonic stem cell virus
   6393..6734    +  misc_feature   MESV Ψ: packaging signal of murine embryonic stem cell virus
   6801..128     +  CDS            gag (truncated) (across the origin): truncated Moloney murine leukemia virus (MMLV) gag gene lacking the start codon
