[The description below was written by a language model from this plasmid's Addgene catalogue record and pLannotate feature annotations shown in this document.]
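Description:
Banshee RunxDN mCherry is a gammaretroviral expression plasmid of about 7.1 kb built on the Banshee backbone, intended for transducing mammalian cells with a dominant-negative form of mouse Runx1 together with a red fluorescent marker. It is propagated in E. coli through a high-copy ColE1/pUC-type origin and selected with ampicillin via the β-lactamase gene. The annotation also picks up short remnants of lacI, lacZα, rop, bom, the tetracycline resistance gene and MLV env, along with a lac promoter/operator segment. These are cloning-history fragments in the bacterial portion rather than functional parts.

The proviral unit is flanked by 5' and 3' long terminal repeats of murine embryonic stem cell virus (MESV) type. Downstream of the 5' LTR lie the MESV Ψ packaging signal and a truncated MMLV gag region lacking its start codon, which together promote encapsidation of the genomic RNA when gag-pol and env are supplied in trans by packaging cells. No internal promoter is annotated, so transcription of the payload presumably comes from the 5' LTR. The insert is a truncated Runx1 retaining only the DNA-binding domain, with a C-terminal HA epitope tag for detection; such a protein would be expected to occupy Runx target sites without the rest of the protein's functions, although the record does not spell out the mechanism. The annotation tool matched this fragment to the rat orthologue, but the catalogue lists the gene as mouse. An EMCV IRES follows, driving translation of mCherry from the same bicistronic transcript, so red fluorescence identifies transduced cells that express the dominant-negative protein. The record supports its use for interfering with Runx function in retrovirally infected cells, which can be tracked or sorted by mCherry.
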