Addgene plasmid #80158: Banshee RunxDN mCherry
Purpose: retroviral expression of Runx1DN and mCherry
Depositing lab: Ellen Rothenberg. Depositing organization: California Institute of Technology.
Backbone
  Vector backbone: Banshee
  Backbone manufacturer: Dr. John Rossi, Beckman Research Institute of the City of Hope, CA
  Vector type: Mammalian Expression, Retroviral
Growth in bacteria
  Bacterial resistance: Ampicillin, 100 μg/mL
  Growth temperature: 30°C
  Growth strain: NEB Stable
  Copy number: High Copy
Gene/Insert
  Gene/Insert name: Runx1
  Species: M. musculus (mouse)
  Mutation: DN--truncated version of the Runx1 protein containing only the DNA binding domain.
  Entrez Gene: Runx1 (a.k.a. AML1, CBF-alpha-2, Cbfa2, Pebp2a2, Pebpa2b)
  Tag / fusion protein: HA (C terminal on insert); IRES-mCherry (C terminal on backbone)
  Cloning method: Unknown
  Sequencing primers: 5′ GCCCTTTGTACACCCTAAGCCT; 3′ mCherry-R or TCAAGAAGACAGGGCCAGGTTT
Terms and licenses: Academic/Nonprofit Terms; Industry Terms: Not Available to Industry
How to cite: Banshee RunxDN mCherry was a gift from Ellen Rothenberg (Addgene plasmid # 80158 ; http://n2t.net/addgene:80158 ; RRID:Addgene_80158)
