>Addgene plasmid #80158 | Banshee RunxDN mCherry | addgene partial sequence | sequence record 153324 | pLXSN5 5'-CCCTTGAACCTCCTCGTTCGACC-3'
TCCTCCCTTTATCCAGCCCTCACTCCTTCTCTAGGCGCCGGAATTAGATCTCCACCATGGCTTCAGACAG
CATTTTTGAGTCATTTCCTTCATATCCACAGTGCTTCATGAGAGATGCCAGCACGAGCCGCCGCTTCACG
CCGCCTTCCACCGCGCTGAGCCCCGGCAAGATGAGCGAGGCGCTGCCGCTGGGCGCCCCGGATGGCGGCG
CCGCCCTGGCCAGCAAGCTGAGGAGCGGCGACCGCAGCATGGTGGAGGTACTAGCTGACCACCCTGGCGA
GCTAGTGCGCACCGACAGCCCCAACTTCCTCTGCTCCGTGCTACCCACTCACTGGCGCTGCAACAAGACC
CTGCCCATCGCTTTCAAGGTGGTGGCACTGGGGGACGTCCCGGATGGCACTCTGGTCACCGTCATGGCAG
GCAACGATGAAAACTACTCGGCAGAACTGAGAAATGCTACCGCGGCCATGAAGAACCAGGTAGCGAGATT
CAACGACCTCAGGTTTGTCGGGCGGAGCGGTAGAGGCAAGAGCTTCACTCTGACCATCACCGTCTTTACA
AATCCGCCACAAGTTGCCACCTACCATAGAGCCATCAAAATCACAGTGGACGGCCCCCGAGAACCCCGAA
GACATCGGCAGAAACTAGATGATCAGACCAAGCCCGGGCTCGAGTACCCATACGACGTCCCAGATTACGC
TTGAGAATTCTGCTATACGAAGTTATCCCTCTCCCTCCCCCCCCCCTAACGTTACTGGCCGAAGCCGCTT
GGAATAAGGCCGGTGTGCGTTTGTCTATATGTTATTTTCCACCATATTGCCGTCTTTTGGCAATGTGAGG
GCCCGGAAACCTGGCCCTGTCTTCTTGACGAGCATTCCTAGGGGTCTTTCCCCTCTCGCCAAAGGAATGC
AAGGTCTGTTGAATGTCGTGAAGGAAGCAGTTCCTCTGGAAGCTTCTTGAAGACAAACAACGTCTGTAGC
GACCCTTTGCAGGCAGCGGAACCCCCCACCTGGCGACAGGTGCCTC
