>Addgene plasmid #80158 | Banshee RunxDN mCherry | addgene partial sequence | sequence record 153327 | pCDH-rev 5'-GCATTCCTTTGGCGAGAG-3'
CTCGTCAAGAAGACAGGGCCAGGTTTCCGGGCCCTCACATTGCCAAAAGACGGCAATATGGTGGAAAATA
ACATATAGACAAACGCACACCGGCCTTATTCCAAGCGGCTTCGGCCAGTAACGTTAGGGGGGGGGGAGGG
AGAGGGATAACTTCGTATAGCAGAATTCTCAAGCGTAATCTGGGACGTCGTATGGGTACTCGAGCCCGGG
CTTGGTCTGATCATCTAGTTTCTGCCGATGTCTTCGGGGTTCTCGGGGGCCGTCCACTGTGATTTTGATG
GCTCTATGGTAGGTGGCAACTTGTGGCGGATTTGTAAAGACGGTGATGGTCAGAGTGAAGCTCTTGCCTC
TACCGCTCCGCCCGACAAACCTGAGGTCGTTGAATCTCGCTACCTGGTTCTTCATGGCCGCGGTAGCATT
TCTCAGTTCTGCCGAGTAGTTTTCATCGTTGCCTGCCATGACGGTGACCAGAGTGCCATCCGGGACGTCC
CCCAGTGCCACCACCTTGAAAGCGATGGGCAGGGTCTTGTTGCAGCGCCAGTGAGTGGGTAGCACGGAGC
AGAGGAAGTTGGGGCTGTCGGTGCGCACTAGCTCGCCAGGGTGGTCAGCTAGTACCTCCACCATGCTGCG
GTCGCCGCTCCTCAGCTTGCTGGCCAGGGCGGCGCCGCCATCCGGGGCGCCCAGCGGCAGCGCCTCGCTC
ATCTTGCCGGGGCTCAGCGCGGTGGAAGGCGGCGTGAAGCGGCGGCTCGTGCTGGCATCTCTCATGAAGC
ACTGTGGATATGAAGGAAATGACTCAAAAATGCTGTCTGAAGCCATGGTGGAGATCTAATTCCGGCGCCT
AGAGAAGGAGTGAGGGCTGGATAAAGGGAGGATCGAGGCGGGGTCGAACGAGGAGGTTCAAGGGG
