>Addgene plasmid #80158 | Banshee RunxDN mCherry | addgene partial sequence | sequence record 154015 | IRES-F 5'-TGGCTCTCCTCAAGCGTATT-3'
CCAGAAGGTACCCCATTGTATGGGATCTGATCTGGGGCCTCGGTACACATGCTTTACATGTGTTTAGTCG
AGGTTAAAAAAACGTCTAGGCCCCCCGAACCACGGGGACGTGGTTTTCCTTTGAAGAACACGATGATAAT
ATGGCCACAACCATGACTAGTGCCACCATGGTGAGCAAGGGCGAGGAGGATAACATGGCCATCATCAAGG
AGTTCATGCGCTTCAAGGTGCACATGGAGGGCTCCGTGAACGGCCACGAGTTCGAGATCGAGGGCGAGGG
CGAGGGCCGCCCCTACGAGGGCACCCAGACCGCCAAGCTGAAGGTGACCAAGGGTGGCCCCCTGCCCTTC
GCCTGGGACATCCTGTCCCCTCAGTTCATGTACGGCTCCAAGGCCTACGTGAAGCACCCCGCCGACATCC
CCGACTACTTGAAGCTGTCCTTCCCCGAGGGCTTCAAGTGGGAGCGCGTGATGAACTTCGAGGACGGCGG
CGTGGTGACCGTGACCCAGGACTCCTCCCTGCAGGACGGCGAGTTCATCTACAAGGTGAAGCTGCGCGGC
ACCAACTTCCCCTCCGACGGCCCCGTAATGCAGAAGAAGACCATGGGCTGGGAGGCCTCCTCCGAGCGGA
TGTACCCCGAGGACGGCGCCCTGAAGGGCGAGATCAAGCAGAGGCTGAAGCTGAAGGACGGCGGCCACTA
CGACGCTGAGGTCAAGACCACCTACAAGGCCAAGAAGCCCGTGCAGCTGCCCGGCGCCTACAACGTCAAC
ATCAAGTTGGACATCACCTCCCACAACGAGGACTACACCATCGTGGAACAGTACGAACGCGCCGAGGGCC
GCCACTCCACCGGCGGCATGGACGAGCTGTACAAGTAAGCATCGATAAAATAAAAGATTTTATTTAGTCT
CCAGAAAA
